Addgene plasmid #130720: pAG104 FAST
Purpose: Expresses FAST (also called YFAST) in mammalian cells
Depositing lab: Arnaud Gautier. Publication: Small fluorescence-activating and absorption-shifting tag for tunable protein imaging in vivo. Plamont MA, Billon-Denis E, Maurin S, Gauron C, Pimenta FM, Specht CG, Shi J, Querard J, Pan B, Rossignol J, Moncoq K, Morellet N, Volovitch M, Lescop E, Chen Y, Triller A, Vriz S, Le Saux T, Jullien L, Gautier A. Proc Natl Acad Sci U S A. 2016 Jan 19;113(3):497-502. doi: 10.1073/pnas.1513094113. Epub 2015 Dec 28. PubMed 26711992.
Backbone
  Vector backbone: pIRES
  Backbone size w/o insert (bp): 4005
  Total vector size (bp): 4380
  Vector type: Mammalian Expression
  Selectable markers: Neomycin (select with G418)
Growth in bacteria
  Bacterial resistance: Kanamycin, 50 μg/mL
  Growth temperature: 37°C
  Growth strain: DH5alpha
  Copy number: High Copy
Gene/Insert
  Gene/Insert name: FAST (alt names: YFAST, FAST1; Fluorescence-activating and absorption-shifting tag)
  Species: Synthetic
  Insert size (bp): 375
  Promoter: CMV
  Cloning method: Gibson Cloning
  Sequencing primers: 5′ CGCAAATGGGCGGTAGGCGTG
Terms and licenses: Academic/Nonprofit Terms; Industry Terms: Not Available to Industry
How to cite: pAG104 FAST was a gift from Arnaud Gautier (Addgene plasmid # 130720 ; http://n2t.net/addgene:130720 ; RRID:Addgene_130720)
