[The description below was written by a language model from this plasmid's Addgene catalogue record, the feature table of its GenBank file and pLannotate feature annotations shown in this document.]
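Description:
pAG104 FAST is a 4,380 bp mammalian expression plasmid that produces FAST (also called Y-FAST or FAST1, the fluorescence-activating and absorption-shifting tag) in cultured mammalian cells. The catalogue lists the backbone as pIRES, although the full-sequence annotation shows no IRES element. The layout instead resembles a compact CMV-driven vector with a single expression cassette. It is maintained in E. coli at high copy through a ColE1/pUC-type origin and also carries an f1 phage origin. A single Tn5 aminoglycoside phosphotransferase gene (NeoR/KanR) serves both hosts. A bacterial promoter upstream gives kanamycin resistance in bacteria, while the SV40 enhancer/early promoter and an HSV TK polyadenylation signal allow G418 selection of transfected cells. Short annotated fragments of ble and of the bGH poly(A) signal appear to be backbone remnants or partial matches rather than functional parts.

The payload is a synthetic 375 bp FAST coding sequence inserted by Gibson assembly downstream of the human CMV immediate-early enhancer and promoter. It is followed by a partial match to the Myc epitope and by the SV40 polyadenylation signal; the short large T antigen fragment annotated just before that signal probably reflects the SV40 origin of the region. The record does not state whether the Myc sequence is in frame as a C-terminal tag. FAST is a small protein engineered from photoactive yellow protein that is not fluorescent on its own but becomes fluorescent when it binds a cell-permeant fluorogen added to the cells, so labelling can be switched on as needed. The construct expresses the tag unfused and suits testing or demonstrating FAST labelling in mammalian cells. The accompanying GenBank record covers only the 375 bp FAST coding sequence, not the whole plasmid.
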