Features (pLannotate 1.2.2; 15 found; start..end, strand, type, name):
     49..352     +  enhancer       CMV enhancer: human cytomegalovirus immediate early enhancer
    353..556     +  promoter       CMV promoter: human cytomegalovirus (CMV) immediate early promoter
    579..602     +  misc_feature   MCS (fragment): multiple cloning site
    609..983     +  CDS            Y-FAST: small protein tag, derived from photoactive yellow protein, that allows in vivo fluorescent labeling by addition of a cell-permeant fluorogen (Plamont et al., 2016)
    993..1019    +  CDS            Myc (fragment): Myc (human c-Myc proto-oncogene) epitope tag
   1050..1133    +  CDS            large T antigen (fragment): large T antigen from SV40 (simian virus 40)
   1156..1277    +  polyA_signal   SV40 poly(A) signal: SV40 polyadenylation signal
   1311..1739    -  rep_origin     f1 ori (sequence partly withheld): f1 bacteriophage origin of replication; arrow indicates direction of (+) strand synthesis
   1766..1870    +  promoter       AmpR promoter: bla
   1872..2229    +  promoter       SV40 promoter: SV40 enhancer and early promoter
   2264..3058    +  CDS            NeoR/KanR: aminoglycoside phosphotransferase from Tn5; aph(3')-II (or nptII); confers resistance to neomycin, kanamycin, and G418 (Geneticin®)
   3079..3231    +  CDS            ble (fragment): BLE_KLEPN - Experimental evidence at protein level: Swiss-Prot protein existence level 1. Binding protein with a strong affinity to the bleomycin family of antibiotics. Binds to CL990; an antimitotic-antibiotic compound. From Klebsiella pneumoniae.
   3290..3337    +  polyA_signal   HSV TK poly(A) signal: herpes simplex virus thymidine kinase polyadenylation signal (Cole and Stacy, 1985)
   3428..3444    -  polyA_signal   bGH poly(A) signal (fragment): bovine growth hormone polyadenylation signal
   3666..4254    +  rep_origin     ori: high-copy-number ColE1/pMB1/pBR322/pUC origin of replication
>Addgene plasmid #130720 | pAG104 FAST | addgene full sequence | sequence record 254914 | Addgene NGS Result
GTAATCAATTACGGGGTCATTAGTTCATAGCCCATATATGGAGTTCCGCGTTACATAACTTACGGTAAAT
GGCCCGCCTGGCTGACCGCCCAACGACCCCCGCCCATTGACGTCAATAATGACGTATGTTCCCATAGTAA
CGCCAATAGGGACTTTCCATTGACGTCAATGGGTGGAGTATTTACGGTAAACTGCCCACTTGGCAGTACA
TCAAGTGTATCATATGCCAAGTACGCCCCCTATTGACGTCAATGACGGTAAATGGCCCGCCTGGCATTAT
GCCCAGTACATGACCTTATGGGACTTTCCTACTTGGCAGTACATCTACGTATTAGTCATCGCTATTACCA
TGGTGATGCGGTTTTGGCAGTACATCAATGGGCGTGGATAGCGGTTTGACTCACGGGGATTTCCAAGTCT
CCACCCCATTGACGTCAATGGGAGTTTGTTTTGGCACCAAAATCAACGGGACTTTCCAAAATGTCGTAAC
AACTCCGCCCCATTGACGCAAATGGGCGGTAGGCGTGTACGGTGGGAGGTCTATATAAGCAGAGCTGGTT
TAGTGAACCGTCAGATCCGCTAGCGCTACCGGACTCAGATCTGCCACCATGGAGCATGTTGCCTTTGGCA
GTGAGGACATCGAGAACACTCTGGCCAAAATGGACGACGGACAACTGGATGGGTTGGCCTTTGGCGCAAT
TCAGCTCGATGGTGACGGGAATATCCTGCAGTACAATGCTGCTGAAGGAGACATCACAGGCAGAGATCCC
AAACAGGTGATTGGGAAGAACTTCTTCAAGGATGTTGCACCTGGAACGGATTCTCCCGAGTTTTACGGCA
AATTCAAGGAAGGCGTAGCGTCAGGGAATCTGAACACCATGTTCGAATGGATGATACCGACAAGCAGGGG
ACCAACCAAGGTCAAGGTGCACATGAAGAAAGCCCTTTCCGGTGACAGCTATTGGGTCTTTGTGAAACGG
GTGGGATCCGAACAAAAGCTTATTTCTGAAGAGGACTTGTAATAGCCCGGGTAAGCGGCCGCGACTCTAG
ATCATAATCAGCCATACCACATTTGTAGAGGTTTTACTTGCTTTAAAAAACCTCCCACACCTCCCCCTGA
ACCTGAAACATAAAATGAATGCAATTGTTGTTGTTAACTTGTTTATTGCAGCTTATAATGGTTACAAATA
AAGCAATAGCATCACAAATTTCACAAATAAAGCATTTTTTTCACTGCATTCTAGTTGTGGTTTGTCCAAA
CTCATCAATGTATCTTAAGGCGTAAATTGTAAGCGTTAATATTTTGTTAAAATTCGCGTTAAATTTTTGT
TAAATCAGCTCATTTTTTAACCAATAGGCCGAAATCGGCAAAATCCCTTATAAATCAAAAGAATAGACCG
AGATAGGGTTGAGTGTTGTTCCAGTTTGGAACAAGAGTCCACTATTAAAGAACGTGGACTCCAACGTCAA
AGG
[49 nt withheld, positions 1474-1522]
T
[91 nt withheld, positions 1524-1614]
G
[124 nt withheld, positions 1616-1739]
CAGGTGGCACTTTTCGGGGAAATGTGCGCGGAACCCCTATTTGTTTATTTTTCTAAATACATTCAAATAT
GTATCCGCTCATGAGACAATAACCCTGATAAATGCTTCAATAATATTGAAAAAGGAAGAGTCCTGAGGCG
GAAAGAACCAGCTGTGGAATGTGTGTCAGTTAGGGTGTGGAAAGTCCCCAGGCTCCCCAGCAGGCAGAAG
TATGCAAAGCATGCATCTCAATTAGTCAGCAACCAGGTGTGGAAAGTCCCCAGGCTCCCCAGCAGGCAGA
AGTATGCAAAGCATGCATCTCAATTAGTCAGCAACCATAGTCCCGCCCCTAACTCCGCCCATCCCGCCCC
TAACTCCGCCCAGTTCCGCCCATTCTCCGCCCCATGGCTGACTAATTTTTTTTATTTATGCAGAGGCCGA
GGCCGCCTCGGCCTCTGAGCTATTCCAGAAGTAGTGAGGAGGCTTTTTTGGAGGCCTAGGCTTTTGCAAA
GATCGATCAAGAGACAGGATGAGGATCGTTTCGCATGATTGAACAAGATGGATTGCACGCAGGTTCTCCG
GCCGCTTGGGTGGAGAGGCTATTCGGCTATGACTGGGCACAACAGACAATCGGCTGCTCTGATGCCGCCG
TGTTCCGGCTGTCAGCGCAGGGGCGCCCGGTTCTTTTTGTCAAGACCGACCTGTCCGGTGCCCTGAATGA
ACTGCAAGACGAGGCAGCGCGGCTATCGTGGCTGGCCACGACGGGCGTTCCTTGCGCAGCTGTGCTCGAC
GTTGTCACTGAAGCGGGAAGGGACTGGCTGCTATTGGGCGAAGTGCCGGGGCAGGATCTCCTGTCATCTC
ACCTTGCTCCTGCCGAGAAAGTATCCATCATGGCTGATGCAATGCGGCGGCTGCATACGCTTGATCCGGC
TACCTGCCCATTCGACCACCAAGCGAAACATCGCATCGAGCGAGCACGTACTCGGATGGAAGCCGGTCTT
GTCGATCAGGATGATCTGGACGAAGAGCATCAGGGGCTCGCGCCAGCCGAACTGTTCGCCAGGCTCAAGG
CGAGCATGCCCGACGGCGAGGATCTCGTCGTGACCCATGGCGATGCCTGCTTGCCGAATATCATGGTGGA
AAATGGCCGCTTTTCTGGATTCATCGACTGTGGCCGGCTGGGTGTGGCGGACCGCTATCAGGACATAGCG
TTGGCTACCCGTGATATTGCTGAAGAGCTTGGCGGCGAATGGGCTGACCGCTTCCTCGTGCTTTACGGTA
TCGCCGCTCCCGATTCGCAGCGCATCGCCTTCTATCGCCTTCTTGACGAGTTCTTCTGAGCGGGACTCTG
GGGTTCGAAATGACCGACCAAGCGACGCCCAACCTGCCATCACGAGATTTCGATTCCACCGCCGCCTTCT
ATGAAAGGTTGGGCTTCGGAATCGTTTTCCGGGACGCCGGCTGGATGATCCTCCAGCGCGGGGATCTCAT
GCTGGAGTTCTTCGCCCACCCTAGGGGGAGGCTAACTGAAACACGGAAGGAGACAATACCGGAAGGAACC
CGCGCTATGACGGCAATAAAAAGACAGAATAAAACGCACGGTGTTGGGTCGTTTGTTCATAAACGCGGGG
TTCGGTCCCAGGGCTGGCACTCTGTCGATACCCCACCGAGACCCCATTGGGGCCAATACGCCCGCGTTTC
TTCCTTTTCCCCACCCCACCCCCCAAGTTCGGGTGAAGGCCCAGGGCTCGCAGCCAACGTCGGGGCGGCA
GGCCCTGCCATAGCCTCAGGTTACTCATATATACTTTAGATTGATTTAAAACTTCATTTTTAATTTAAAA
GGATCTAGGTGAAGATCCTTTTTGATAATCTCATGACCAAAATCCCTTAACGTGAGTTTTCGTTCCACTG
AGCGTCAGACCCCGTAGAAAAGATCAAAGGATCTTCTTGAGATCCTTTTTTTCTGCGCGTAATCTGCTGC
TTGCAAACAAAAAAACCACCGCTACCAGCGGTGGTTTGTTTGCCGGATCAAGAGCTACCAACTCTTTTTC
CGAAGGTAACTGGCTTCAGCAGAGCGCAGATACCAAATACTGTTCTTCTAGTGTAGCCGTAGTTAGGCCA
CCACTTCAAGAACTCTGTAGCACCGCCTACATACCTCGCTCTGCTAATCCTGTTACCAGTGGCTGCTGCC
AGTGGCGATAAGTCGTGTCTTACCGGGTTGGACTCAAGACGATAGTTACCGGATAAGGCGCAGCGGTCGG
GCTGAACGGGGGGTTCGTGCACACAGCCCAGCTTGGAGCGAACGACCTACACCGAACTGAGATACCTACA
GCGTGAGCTATGAGAAAGCGCCACGCTTCCCGAAGGGAGAAAGGCGGACAGGTATCCGGTAAGCGGCAGG
GTCGGAACAGGAGAGCGCACGAGGGAGCTTCCAGGGGGAAACGCCTGGTATCTTTATAGTCCTGTCGGGT
TTCGCCACCTCTGACTTGAGCGTCGATTTTTGTGATGCTCGTCAGGGGGGCGGAGCCTATGGAAAAACGC
CAGCAACGCGGCCTTTTTACGGTTCCTGGCCTTTTGCTGGCCTTTTGCTCACATGTTCTTTCCTGCGTTA
TCCCCTGATTCTGTGGATAACCGTATTACCGCCATGCATTAGTTATTAATA
