LOCUS       Exported 375 bp ds-DNA linear SYN 20-MAY-2021
DEFINITION  Expresses FAST (also called YFAST) in mammalian cells.
ACCESSION   .
VERSION     .
KEYWORDS    pAG104 FAST
SOURCE      synthetic DNA construct
  ORGANISM  synthetic DNA construct
REFERENCE   1 (bases 1 to 375)
  AUTHORS   Plamont MA, Billon-Denis E, Maurin S, Gauron C, Pimenta FM, Specht
            CG, Shi J, Querard J, Pan B, Rossignol J, Moncoq K, Morellet N,
            Volovitch M, Lescop E, Chen Y, Triller A, Vriz S, Le Saux T, Jullien
            L, Gautier A
  TITLE     Small fluorescence-activating and absorption-shifting tag for
            tunable protein imaging in vivo.
  JOURNAL   Proc Natl Acad Sci U S A. 2016 Jan 19;113(3):497-502. doi:
            10.1073/pnas.1513094113. Epub 2015 Dec 28.
  PUBMED    26711992
REFERENCE   2 (bases 1 to 375)
  AUTHORS   .
  TITLE     Direct Submission
  JOURNAL   Exported May 20, 2021 from SnapGene Server 1.1.58
            http://www.snapgene.com
FEATURES             Location/Qualifiers
     source          1..375
                     /organism="synthetic DNA construct"
                     /mol_type="other DNA"
     CDS             1..375
                     /codon_start=1
                     /product="small protein tag, derived from photoactive
                     yellow protein, that allows in vivo fluorescent labeling by
                     addition of a cell-permeant fluorogen (Plamont et al.,
                     2016)"
                     /label=Y-FAST
                     /translation="MEHVAFGSEDIENTLAKMDDGQLDGLAFGAIQLDGDGNILQYNAA
                     EGDITGRDPKQVIGKNFFKDVAPGTDSPEFYGKFKEGVASGNLNTMFEWMIPTSRGPTK
                     VKVHMKKALSGDSYWVFVKRV"
ORIGIN
        1 atggagcatg ttgcctttgg cagtgaggac atcgagaaca ctctggccaa aatggacgac
       61 ggacaactgg atgggttggc ctttggcgca attcagctcg atggtgacgg gaatatcctg
      121 cagtacaatg ctgctgaagg agacatcaca ggcagagatc ccaaacaggt gattgggaag
      181 aacttcttca aggatgttgc acctggaacg gattctcccg agttttacgg caaattcaag
      241 gaaggcgtag cgtcagggaa tctgaacacc atgttcgaat ggatgatacc gacaagcagg
      301 ggaccaacca aggtcaaggt gcacatgaag aaagcccttt ccggtgacag ctattgggtc
      361 tttgtgaaac gggtg
//
